Addgene plasmid #103376: LSB-hsa-miR-25-5p
Purpose: Used to sense miRNA activity using fluorescence based tools. hsa-miR-25-5p target in 3' UTR of of mKate. miRNA activity can be measured by the repression of mKate2 relative to EBFP2 fluorescent proteins . Plasmid is inherently unstable; please see Depositor Comments
Depositing lab: Ron Weiss. Depositing organization: Massachusetts Institute of Technology. Publication: A mixed antagonistic/synergistic miRNA repression model enables accurate predictions of multi-input miRNA sensor activity. Gam JJ, Babb J, Weiss R. Nat Commun. 2018 Jun 22;9(1):2430. doi: 10.1038/s41467-018-04575-0. PubMed 29934631.
Backbone
  Vector backbone: Low Sensor Backbone (LSB)
  Vector type: Mammalian Expression, Synthetic Biology
Growth in bacteria
  Bacterial resistance: Ampicillin and Kanamycin, 100 & 50 μg/mL
  Growth temperature: 30°C
  Growth strain: NEB Stable
  Copy number: High Copy
Gene/Insert
  Gene/Insert name: hsa-miR-25-5p target
  Species: H. sapiens (human)
  Entrez Gene: MIR25 (a.k.a. MIRN25, hsa-mir-25, miR-25)
  Promoter: EF-1a
  Cloning method: Gibson Cloning
Terms and licenses: Academic/Nonprofit Terms; Industry Terms: Not Available to Industry
Depositor comments: Please note that this plasmid is inherently unstable due to a repeating poly A element. We recommend performing a diagnostic digest on multiple colonies upon receipt. The depositors would like to note the presence of several discrepancies between the depositor sequence and physical plasmid sequence. In particular, the sequences upstream and downstream of the puromycin coding region have 10 bp insertions which do not affect the ability to perform puromycin selection. The sequences for those regions within the physical plasmids are as follows: Upstream of Puro: GAATTCGACCGCCTGTCTCAAGGTGCCACC; Downstream of Puro: GCTTTGAGACTACGCGTGAATTCACTCCTC.
How to cite: LSB-hsa-miR-25-5p was a gift from Ron Weiss (Addgene plasmid # 103376 ; http://n2t.net/addgene:103376 ; RRID:Addgene_103376)
