[The description below was written by a language model from this plasmid's Addgene catalogue record and pLannotate feature annotations shown in this document.]
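Description:
LSB-hsa-miR-25-5p is a mammalian expression plasmid of about 11 kb, built on the Low Sensor Backbone (LSB) and designed as a two-colour fluorescent sensor of microRNA activity. It replicates in E. coli from a high-copy ColE1/pUC-type origin and carries both an ampicillin resistance gene (β-lactamase with its own promoter) and a kanamycin resistance gene (aminoglycoside phosphotransferase), so the record lists dual selection. A remnant of the lac promoter/operator region is also annotated in the backbone.

The payload consists of two parallel transcription units. Each is driven by the human EF-1α core promoter with its intron A, flanked by Gateway attB4/attB1/attB2 recombination scars, and terminated by a rabbit β-globin polyadenylation signal. One unit encodes the red fluorescent protein mKate2, with a target site for human miR-25-5p placed in its 3' UTR. The target itself is not annotated in the feature table, but there is an unannotated stretch between the mKate2 cassette and its poly(A) region. The other unit encodes the blue protein EBFP2 without a target and serves as an internal reference. When miR-25-5p is active in transfected cells, mKate2 output is repressed relative to EBFP2, so the ratio of the two signals reports miRNA activity.

A puromycin N-acetyltransferase coding sequence with its own β-globin poly(A) allows puromycin selection in mammalian cells, although no dedicated promoter for it is annotated. The depositor notes that the repeated poly(A) elements make the plasmid inherently unstable. They also note small insertions flanking the puromycin gene in the physical plasmid relative to the deposited sequence, which are reported not to affect selection.
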