Features (pLannotate 1.2.2; 28 found; start..end, strand, type, name):
     87..675     -  rep_origin     ori: high-copy-number ColE1/pMB1/pBR322/pUC origin of replication
    846..1706    -  CDS            AmpR: β-lactamase; bla; confers resistance to ampicillin, carbenicillin, and related antibiotics
   1707..1778    -  promoter       AmpR promoter: bla
   1857..2456    +  CDS            PuroR: puromycin N-acetyltransferase; pac from Streptomyces alboniger; confers resistance to puromycin
   2461..2541    +  CDS            HBB (fragment): HBB_PONPY - Experimental evidence at transcript level: Swiss-Prot protein existence level 2. Involved in oxygen transport from the lung to the various peripheral tissues. From Pongo pygmaeus (Bornean orangutan).
   2612..2667    +  polyA_signal   β-globin poly(A) signal: rabbit β-globin polyadenylation signal (Gil and Proudfoot, 1987)
   3646..3666    +  protein_bind   attB4: mutant version of attB; core recombination site for the Gateway® BP reaction BP Clonase™
   3734..3945    +  promoter       EF-1α core promoter: core promoter for human elongation factor EF-1α
   3946..4884    +  intron         EF-1α intron A: intron upstream of the start codon of human EF-1α
   4911..4931    +  protein_bind   attB1: mutant version of attB; core recombination site for the Gateway® BP reaction BP Clonase™
   4951..5646    +  CDS            mKate2: mKate2 is a basic (constitutively fluorescent) red fluorescent protein published in 2009, derived from Entacmaea quadricolor. It is reported to be a rapidly-maturing monomer with moderate acid sensitivity.
   5666..5690    -  protein_bind   attB2: mutant version of attB; recombination site for the Gateway® BP reaction BP Clonase™
   5830..5904    +  CDS            HBB (fragment): HBB_PONPY - Experimental evidence at transcript level: Swiss-Prot protein existence level 2. Involved in oxygen transport from the lung to the various peripheral tissues. From Pongo pygmaeus (Bornean orangutan).
   5975..6030    +  polyA_signal   β-globin poly(A) signal: rabbit β-globin polyadenylation signal (Gil and Proudfoot, 1987)
   6414..6439    +  misc_feature   SA: splice acceptor site
   7111..7131    +  protein_bind   attB4: mutant version of attB; core recombination site for the Gateway® BP reaction BP Clonase™
   7199..7410    +  promoter       EF-1α core promoter: core promoter for human elongation factor EF-1α
   7411..8349    +  intron         EF-1α intron A: intron upstream of the start codon of human EF-1α
   8376..8396    +  protein_bind   attB1: mutant version of attB; core recombination site for the Gateway® BP reaction BP Clonase™
   8407..9123    +  CDS            EBFP2: EBFP2 is a basic (constitutively fluorescent) blue fluorescent protein published in 2007, derived from Aequorea victoria. It is reported to be a rapidly-maturing monomer with moderate acid sensitivity.
   9131..9155    -  protein_bind   attB2: mutant version of attB; recombination site for the Gateway® BP reaction BP Clonase™
   9159..9239    +  CDS            HBB (fragment): HBB_PONPY - Experimental evidence at transcript level: Swiss-Prot protein existence level 2. Involved in oxygen transport from the lung to the various peripheral tissues. From Pongo pygmaeus (Bornean orangutan).
   9310..9365    +  polyA_signal   β-globin poly(A) signal: rabbit β-globin polyadenylation signal (Gil and Proudfoot, 1987)
   9748..9770    -  protein_bind   lac operator (fragment): The lac repressor binds to the lac operator to inhibit transcription in E. coli. This inhibition can be relieved by adding lactose or isopropyl-β-D-thiogalactopyranoside (IPTG). lac repressor encoded by lacI
   9774..9804    -  promoter       lac promoter: promoter for the E. coli lac operon
   9819..9840    -  protein_bind   CAP binding site: CAP binding activates transcription in the presence of cAMP. E. coli catabolite activator protein
   9853..9892    -  CDS            lacI (fragment): lac repressor; lacI; The lac repressor binds to the lac operator to inhibit transcription in E. coli. This inhibition can be relieved by adding lactose or isopropyl-β-D-thiogalactopyranoside (IPTG).
  10065..10874   +  CDS            KanR: aminoglycoside phosphotransferase; aph(3')-Ia; confers resistance to kanamycin in bacteria or G418 (Geneticin®) in eukaryotes
>Addgene plasmid #103376 | LSB-hsa-miR-25-5p | depositor full sequence | sequence record 195801 | Full Sequence
AATTGAGGGGATAACGCAGGAAAGAACATGTGAGCAAAAGGCCAGCAAAAGGCCAGGAACCGTAAAAAGG
CCGCGTTGCTGGCGTTTTTCCATAGGCTCCGCCCCCCTGACGAGCATCACAAAAATCGACGCTCAAGTCA
GAGGTGGCGAAACCCGACAGGACTATAAAGATACCAGGCGTTTCCCCCTGGAAGCTCCCTCGTGCGCTCT
CCTGTTCCGACCCTGCCGCTTACCGGATACCTGTCCGCCTTTCTCCCTTCGGGAAGCGTGGCGCTTTCTC
ATAGCTCACGCTGTAGGTATCTCAGTTCGGTGTAGGTCGTTCGCTCCAAGCTGGGCTGTGTGCACGAACC
CCCCGTTCAGCCCGACCGCTGCGCCTTATCCGGTAACTATCGTCTTGAGTCCAACCCGGTAAGACACGAC
TTATCGCCACTGGCAGCAGCCACTGGTAACAGGATTAGCAGAGCGAGGTATGTAGGCGGTGCTACAGAGT
TCTTGAAGTGGTGGCCTAACTACGGCTACACTAGAAGAACAGTATTTGGTATCTGCGCTCTGCTGAAGCC
AGTTACCTTCGGAAAAAGAGTTGGTAGCTCTTGATCCGGCAAACAAACCACCGCTGGTAGCGGTGGTTTT
TTTGTTTGCAAGCAGCAGATTACGCGCAGAAAAAAAGGATCTCAAGAAGATCCTTTGATCTTTTCTACGG
GGTCTGACGCTCAGTGGAACGAAAACTCACGTTAAGGGATTTTGGTCATGAGATTATCAAAAAGGATCTT
CACCTAGATCCTTTTAAATTAAAAATGAAGTTTTAAATCAATCTAAAGTATATATGAGTAAACTTGGTCT
GACAGTTACCAATGCTTAATCAGTGAGGCACCTATCTCAGCGATCTGTCTATTTCGTTCATCCATAGTTG
CCTGACTCCCCGTCGTGTAGATAACTACGATACGGGAGGGCTTACCATCTGGCCCCAGTGCTGCAATGAT
ACCGCGAGAACCACGCTCACCGGCTCCAGATTTATCAGCAATAAACCAGCCAGCCGGAAGGGCCGAGCGC
AGAAGTGGTCCTGCAACTTTATCCGCCTCCATCCAGTCTATTAATTGTTGCCGGGAAGCTAGAGTAAGTA
GTTCGCCAGTTAATAGTTTGCGCAACGTTGTTGCCATTGCTACAGGCATCGTGGTGTCACGCTCGTCGTT
TGGTATGGCTTCATTCAGCTCCGGTTCCCAACGATCAAGGCGAGTTACATGATCCCCCATGTTGTGCAAA
AAAGCGGTTAGCTCCTTCGGTCCTCCGATCGTTGTCAGAAGTAAGTTGGCCGCAGTGTTATCACTCATGG
TTATGGCAGCACTGCATAATTCTCTTACTGTCATGCCATCCGTAAGATGCTTTTCTGTGACTGGTGAGTA
CTCAACCAAGTCATTCTGAGAATAGTGTATGCGGCGACCGAGTTGCTCTTGCCCGGCGTCAATACGGGAT
AATACCGCGCCACATAGCAGAACTTTAAAAGTGCTCATCATTGGAAAACGTTCTTCGGGGCGAAAACTCT
CAAGGATCTTACCGCTGTTGAGATCCAGTTCGATGTAACCCACTCGTGCACCCAACTGATCTTCAGCATC
TTTTACTTTCACCAGCGTTTCTGGGTGAGCAAAAACAGGAAGGCAAAATGCCGCAAAAAAGGGAATAAGG
GCGACACGGAAATGTTGAATACTCATACTCTTCCTTTTTCAATATTATTGAAGCATTTATCAGGGTTATT
GTCTCATGAGCGGATACATATTTGAATGTAGCTCCGAATTTCTCGAGGGCTTGTCGACGACGGCGGTCTC
CGTCGTCAGGATCATGAATTCGACCCGCCTGCCACCATGACCGAGTACAAGCCCACGGTGCGCCTCGCCA
CCCGCGACGACGTCCCCCGGGCCGTACGCACCCTCGCCGCCGCGTTCGCCGACTACCCCGCCACGCGCCA
CACCGTCGACCCGGACCGCCACATCGAGCGGGTCACCGAGCTGCAAGAACTCTTCCTCACGCGCGTCGGG
CTCGACATCGGCAAGGTGTGGGTCGCGGACGACGGCGCCGCGGTGGCGGTCTGGACCACGCCGGAGAGCG
TCGAAGCGGGGGCGGTGTTCGCCGAGATCGGCCCGCGCATGGCCGAGTTGAGCGGTTCCCGGCTGGCCGC
GCAGCAACAGATGGAAGGCCTCCTGGCGCCGCACCGGCCCAAGGAGCCCGCGTGGTTCCTGGCCACCGTC
GGCGTCTCGCCCGACCACCAGGGCAAGGGTCTGGGCAGCGCCGTCGTGCTCCCCGGAGTGGAGGCGGCCG
AGCGCGCCGGGGTGCCCGCCTTCCTGGAGACATCCGCGCCCCGCAACCTCCCCTTCTACGAGCGGCTCGG
CTTCACCGTCACCGCCGACGTCGAGGTGCCCGAAGGACCGCGCACCTGGTGCATGACCCGCAAGCCCGGT
GCCTGATACGCGTGAATTCACTCCTCAGGTGCAGGCTGCCTATCAGAAGGTGGTGGCTGGTGTGGCCAAT
GCCCTGGCTCACAAATACCACTGAGATCTTTTTCCCTCTGCCAAAAATTATGGGGACATCATGAAGCCCC
TTGAGCATCTGACTTCTGGCTAATAAAGGAAATTTATTTTCATTGCAATAGTGTGTTGGAATTTTTTGTG
TCTCTCACTCGGAAGGACATATGGGAGGGCAAATCATTTAAAACATCAGAATGAGTATTTGGTTTAGAGT
TTGGCAACATATGCCCATATGCTGGCTGCCATGAACAAAGGTTGGCTATAAAGAGGTCATCAGTATATGA
AACAGCCCCCTGCTGTCCATTCCTTATTCCATAGAAAAGCCTTGACTTGAGGTTAGATTTTTTTTATATT
TTGTTTTGTGTTATTTTTTTCTTTAACATCCCTAAAATTTTCCTTACATGTTTTACTAGCCAGATTTTTC
CTCCTCTCCTGACTACTCCCAGTCATAGCTGTCCCTCTTCTCTTATGGAGATCCCTCGACCTGCAGCCCA
AGCTTGAATTCTCTAGAATTACCCTGTTATCCCTATGCTTGGTTTACCGAGCTCTTATTGGTTTTCAAAC
TTCATTGACTGTGCCCAACGCGCCTGGGAGCTCACGGGGACAGCCCCCCCCCAAAGCCCCCAGGGATGTA
ATTACGTCCCTCCCCCGCTAGGGGGCAGCAGCGAGCCGCCCGGGGCTCCGCTCCGGTCCGGCGCTCCCCC
CGCATCCCCGAGCCGGCAGCGTGCGGGGACAGCCCGGGCACGGGGAAGGTGGCACGGGATCGCTTTCCTC
TGAACGCTTCTCGCTGCTCTTTGAGCCTGCAGACACCTGGGGGGATACGGGGAAAAAGCTAGGCTGAAAG
ACCGGTTCTTAGAATGACACGCGCCTGGGAGCTCACGGGGACAGCCCCCCCCCAAAGCCCCCAGGGATGT
AATTACGTCCCTCCCCCGCTAGGGGGCAGCAGCGAGCCGCCCGGGGCTCCGCTCCGGTCCGGCGCTCCCC
CCGCATCCCCGAGCCGGCAGCGTGCGGGGACAGCCCGGGCACGGGGAAGGTGGCACGGGATCGCTTTCCT
CTGAACGCTTCTCGCTGCTCTTTGAGCCTGCAGACACCTGGGGGGATACGGGGAAAAAGCTAACTTCTGA
GACGACAACTTTGTATAGAAAAGTTGGCTCCGAATTCGCCCTTGACAGCAGAGATCCAGTTTGGTTAATT
AATTGGCTCCGGTGCCCGTCAGTGGGCAGAGCGCACATCGCCCACAGTCCCCGAGAAGTTGTGGGGAGGG
GTCGGCAATTGAACCGGTGCCTAGAGAAGGTGGCGCGGGGTAAACTGGGAAAGTGATGTCGTGTACTGGC
TCCGCCTTTTTCCCGAGGGTGGGGGAGAACCGTATATAAGTGCAGTAGTCGCCGTGAACGTTCTTTTTCG
CAACGGGTTTGCCGCCAGAACACAGGTAAGTGCCGTGTGTGGTTCCCGCGGGCCTGGCCTCTTTACGGGT
TATGGCCCTTGCGTGCCTTGAATTACTTCCACCTGGCTGCAGTACGTGATTCTTGATCCCGAGCTTCGGG
TTGGAAGTGGGTGGGAGAGTTCGAGGCCTTGCGCTTAAGGAGCCCCTTCGCCTCGTGCTTGAGTTGAGGC
CTGGCCTGGGCGCTGGGGCCGCCGCGTGCGAATCTGGTGGCACCTTCGCGCCTGTCTCGCTGCTTTCGAT
AAGTCTCTAGCCATTTAAAATTTTTGATGACCTGCTGCGACGCTTTTTTTCTGGCAAGATAGTCTTGTAA
ATGCGGGCCAAGATCTGCACACTGGTATTTCGGTTTTTGGGGCCGCGGGCGGCGACGGGGCCCGTGCGTC
CCAGCGCACATGTTCGGCGAGGCGGGGCCTGCGAGCGCGGCCACCGAGAATCGGACGGGGGTAGTCTCAA
GCTGGCCGGCCTGCTCTGGTGCCTGGCCTCGCGCCGCCGTGTATCGCCCCGCCCTGGGCGGCAAGGCTGG
CCCGGTCGGCACCAGTTGCGTGAGCGGAAAGATGGCCGCTTCCCGGCCCTGCTGCAGGGAGCTCAAAATG
GAGGACGCGGCGCTCGGGAGAGCGGGCGGGTGAGTCACCCACACAAAGGAAAAGGGCCTTTCCGTCCTCA
GCCGTCGCTTCATGTGACTCCACGGAGTACCGGGCGCCGTCCAGGCACCTCGATTAGTTCTCGAGCTTTT
GGAGTACGTCGTCTTTAGGTTGGGGGGAGGGGTTTTATGCGATGGAGTTTCCCCACACTGAGTGGGTGGA
GACTGAAGTTAGGCCAGCTTGGCACTTGATGTAATTCTCCTTGGAATTTGCCCTTTTTGAGTTTGGATCT
TGGTTCATTCTCAAGCCTCAGACAGTGGTTCAAAGTTTTTTTCTTCCATTTCAGGTGTCGTGAGAAGGGC
GAATTCGACCCAAGTTTGTACAAAAAAGCAGGCTGGATCCAGGTGCCACCATGGTGAGCGAGCTGATTAA
GGAGAACATGCACATGAAGCTGTACATGGAGGGCACCGTGAACAACCACCACTTCAAGTGCACATCCGAG
GGCGAAGGCAAGCCCTACGAGGGCACCCAGACCATGAGAATCAAGGCGGTCGAGGGCGGCCCTCTCCCCT
TCGCCTTCGACATCCTGGCTACCAGCTTCATGTACGGCAGCAAAACCTTCATCAACCACACCCAGGGCAT
CCCCGACTTCTTTAAGCAGTCCTTCCCCGAGGGCTTCACATGGGAGAGAGTCACCACATACGAAGATGGG
GGCGTGCTGACCGCTACCCAGGACACCAGCCTCCAGGACGGCTGCCTCATCTACAACGTCAAGATCAGAG
GGGTGAACTTCCCATCCAACGGCCCTGTGATGCAGAAGAAAACACTCGGCTGGGAGGCCTCCACCGAGAC
ACTGTACCCCGCTGACGGCGGCCTGGAAGGCAGAGCCGACATGGCCCTGAAGCTCGTGGGCGGGGGCCAC
CTGATCTGCAACCTTAAGACCACATACAGATCCAAGAAACCCGCTAAGAACCTCAAGATGCCCGGCGTCT
ACTATGTGGACAGGAGACTGGAAAGAATCAAGGAGGCCGACAAAGAGACATACGTCGAGCAGCACGAGGT
GGCTGTGGCCAGATACTGCGACCTCCCTAGCAAACTGGGGCACAAACTTAATTGAGAATTCTACCACCCA
GCTTTCTTGTACAAAGTGGTACGTCTCAAGACCAGAGGTCTCTGCTTCGTGGTGTCAATTGCCCAAGTCT
CCGCCTCAATTGCCCAAGTCTCCGCCTCAATTGCCCAAGTCTCCGCCTCAATTGCCCAAGTCTCCGCCTC
AACCAGAAGAGACCTGTGCTTCACTCCTCAGGTGCAGGCTGCCTATCAGAAGGTGGTGGCTGGTGTGGCC
AATGCCCTGGCTCACAAATACCACTGAGATCTTTTTCCCTCTGCCAAAAATTATGGGGACATCATGAAGC
CCCTTGAGCATCTGACTTCTGGCTAATAAAGGAAATTTATTTTCATTGCAATAGTGTGTTGGAATTTTTT
GTGTCTCTCACTCGGAAGGACATATGGGAGGGCAAATCATTTAAAACATCAGAATGAGTATTTGGTTTAG
AGTTTGGCAACATATGCCCATATGCTGGCTGCCATGAACAAAGGTTGGCTATAAAGAGGTCATCAGTATA
TGAAACAGCCCCCTGCTGTCCATTCCTTATTCCATAGAAAAGCCTTGACTTGAGGTTAGATTTTTTTTAT
ATTTTGTTTTGTGTTATTTTTTTCTTTAACATCCCTAAAATTTTCCTTACATGTTTTACTAGCCAGATTT
TTCCTCCTCTCCTGACTACTCCCAGTCATAGCTGTCCCTCTTCTCTTATGGAGATCCCGAGCGGTGCGTT
TTTATGCTTGTAGTATTGTATAATGTTTTTAAGATCCAAGCTTCTGACCTCTTCTCTTCCTCCCACAGGG
CCTCGAGACAATTGCATCGATGGTACCAGTGAAAGTCTGCAATGAATTCGAGTTGGCGCGCCTGTCATTC
TAAATCTCTCTTTCAGCCTAAAGCTTTTTCCCCGTATCCCCCCAGGTGTCTGCAGGCTCAAAGAGCAGCG
AGAAGCGTTCAGAGGAAAGCGATCCCGTGCCACCTTCCCCGTGCCCGGGCTGTCCCCGCACGCTGCCGGC
TCGGGGATGCGGGGGGAGCGCCGGACCGGAGCGGAGCCCCGGGCGGCTCGCTGCTGCCCCCTAGCGGGGG
AGGGACGTAATTACATCCCTGGGGGCTTTGGGAGGGGGCTGTCCCCGTGAGCTCCCAGGCGCGCCTGTCA
TTCTAAATCTCTCTTTCAGCCTAAAGCTTTTTCCCCGTATCCCCCCAGGTGTCTGCAGGCTCAAAGAGCA
GCGAGAAGCGTTCAGAGGAAAGCGATCCCGTGCCACCTTCCCCGTGCCCGGGCTGTCCCCGCACGCTGCC
GGCTCGGGGATGCGGGGGGAGCGCCGGACCGGAGCGGAGCCCCGGGCGGCTCGCTGCTGCCCCCTAGCGG
GGGAGGGACGTAATTACATCCCTGGGGGCTTTGGGGGGGGGCTGTCCCCGTGAGCTCCCAGGCGCGCCAA
CTCGGTACCGTATCGATGTCGACGTTAACGCTAGTGATATCAACTTTGTATAGAAAAGTTGGCTCCGAAT
TCGCCCTTGACAGCAGAGATCCAGTTTGGTTAATTAATTGGCTCCGGTGCCCGTCAGTGGGCAGAGCGCA
CATCGCCCACAGTCCCCGAGAAGTTGTGGGGAGGGGTCGGCAATTGAACCGGTGCCTAGAGAAGGTGGCG
CGGGGTAAACTGGGAAAGTGATGTCGTGTACTGGCTCCGCCTTTTTCCCGAGGGTGGGGGAGAACCGTAT
ATAAGTGCAGTAGTCGCCGTGAACGTTCTTTTTCGCAACGGGTTTGCCGCCAGAACACAGGTAAGTGCCG
TGTGTGGTTCCCGCGGGCCTGGCCTCTTTACGGGTTATGGCCCTTGCGTGCCTTGAATTACTTCCACCTG
GCTGCAGTACGTGATTCTTGATCCCGAGCTTCGGGTTGGAAGTGGGTGGGAGAGTTCGAGGCCTTGCGCT
TAAGGAGCCCCTTCGCCTCGTGCTTGAGTTGAGGCCTGGCCTGGGCGCTGGGGCCGCCGCGTGCGAATCT
GGTGGCACCTTCGCGCCTGTCTCGCTGCTTTCGATAAGTCTCTAGCCATTTAAAATTTTTGATGACCTGC
TGCGACGCTTTTTTTCTGGCAAGATAGTCTTGTAAATGCGGGCCAAGATCTGCACACTGGTATTTCGGTT
TTTGGGGCCGCGGGCGGCGACGGGGCCCGTGCGTCCCAGCGCACATGTTCGGCGAGGCGGGGCCTGCGAG
CGCGGCCACCGAGAATCGGACGGGGGTAGTCTCAAGCTGGCCGGCCTGCTCTGGTGCCTGGCCTCGCGCC
GCCGTGTATCGCCCCGCCCTGGGCGGCAAGGCTGGCCCGGTCGGCACCAGTTGCGTGAGCGGAAAGATGG
CCGCTTCCCGGCCCTGCTGCAGGGAGCTCAAAATGGAGGACGCGGCGCTCGGGAGAGCGGGCGGGTGAGT
CACCCACACAAAGGAAAAGGGCCTTTCCGTCCTCAGCCGTCGCTTCATGTGACTCCACGGAGTACCGGGC
GCCGTCCAGGCACCTCGATTAGTTCTCGAGCTTTTGGAGTACGTCGTCTTTAGGTTGGGGGGAGGGGTTT
TATGCGATGGAGTTTCCCCACACTGAGTGGGTGGAGACTGAAGTTAGGCCAGCTTGGCACTTGATGTAAT
TCTCCTTGGAATTTGCCCTTTTTGAGTTTGGATCTTGGTTCATTCTCAAGCCTCAGACAGTGGTTCAAAG
TTTTTTTCTTCCATTTCAGGTGTCGTGAGAAGGGCGAATTCGACCCAAGTTTGTACAAAAAAGCAGGCTC
GCCACCATGGTGAGCAAGGGCGAGGAGCTGTTCACCGGGGTGGTGCCCATCCTGGTCGAGCTGGACGGCG
ACGTAAACGGCCACAAGTTCAGCGTGAGGGGCGAGGGCGAGGGCGATGCCACCAACGGCAAGCTGACCCT
GAAGTTCATCTGCACCACCGGCAAGCTGCCCGTGCCCTGGCCCACCCTCGTGACCACCCTGAGCCACGGC
GTGCAGTGCTTCGCCCGCTACCCCGACCACATGAAGCAGCACGACTTCTTCAAGTCCGCCATGCCCGAAG
GCTACGTCCAGGAGCGCACCATCTTCTTCAAGGACGACGGCACCTACAAGACCCGCGCCGAGGTGAAGTT
CGAGGGCGACACCCTAGTGAACCGCATCGAGCTGAAGGGCGTCGACTTCAAGGAGGACGGCAACATCCTG
GGGCACAAGCTGGAGTACAACTTCAACAGCCACAACATCTATATCATGGCCGTCAAGCAGAAGAACGGCA
TCAAGGTGAACTTCAAGATCCGCCACAACGTGGAGGACGGCAGCGTGCAGCTCGCCGACCACTACCAGCA
GAACACCCCCATCGGCGACGGCCCCGTGCTGCTGCCCGACAGCCACTACCTGAGCACCCAGTCCGTGCTG
AGCAAAGACCCCAACGAGAAGCGCGATCACATGGTCCTGCTGGAGTTCCGCACCGCCGCCGGGATCACTC
TCGGCATGGACGAGCTGTACAAGTAATACCACCCAGCTTTCTTGTACAAAGTGGTACGCGTGAATTCACT
CCTCAGGTGCAGGCTGCCTATCAGAAGGTGGTGGCTGGTGTGGCCAATGCCCTGGCTCACAAATACCACT
GAGATCTTTTTCCCTCTGCCAAAAATTATGGGGACATCATGAAGCCCCTTGAGCATCTGACTTCTGGCTA
ATAAAGGAAATTTATTTTCATTGCAATAGTGTGTTGGAATTTTTTGTGTCTCTCACTCGGAAGGACATAT
GGGAGGGCAAATCATTTAAAACATCAGAATGAGTATTTGGTTTAGAGTTTGGCAACATATGCCCATATGC
TGGCTGCCATGAACAAAGGTTGGCTATAAAGAGGTCATCAGTATATGAAACAGCCCCCTGCTGTCCATTC
CTTATTCCATAGAAAAGCCTTGACTTGAGGTTAGATTTTTTTTATATTTTGTTTTGTGTTATTTTTTTCT
TTAACATCCCTAAAATTTTCCTTACATGTTTTACTAGCCAGATTTTTCCTCCTCTCCTGACTACTCCCAG
TCATAGCTGTCCCTCTTCTCTTATGGAGATCCCTCGACCTGCAGCCCAAGCTTGGCGTAATCATGGTCAT
AGCTGTTTCCTGTGTGAAATTGTTATCCGCTCACAATTCCACACAACATACGAGCCGGAAGCATAAAGTG
TAAAGCCTGGGGTGCCTAATGAGTGAGCTAACTCACATTAATTGCGTTGCGCTCACTGCCCGCTTTCCAG
TCGGGAAACCTGTCGTGCCAGCGGATCGACAGTACTAAGCTTGGTCTAATACCCAATCTCTCGTCTTATC
CAGATGTTTTATACGCCTCTGGCCCGTGTCTCAAAATCTCTGATGTTACATTGCACAAGATAAAATAATA
TCATCATGAACAATAAAACTGTCTGCTTACATAAACAGTAATACAAGGGGTGTTATGAGCCATATTCAAC
GGGAAACGTCGAGGCCGCGATTAAATTCCAACATGGATGCTGATTTATATGGGTATAAATGGGCTCGCGA
TAATGTCGGGCAATCAGGTGCGACAATCTATCGCTTGTATGGGAAGCCCGATGCGCCAGAGTTGTTTCTG
AAACATGGCAAAGGTAGCGTTGCCAATGATGTTACAGATGAGATGGTCAGACTAAACTGGCTGACGGAAT
TTATGCCTCTTCCGACCATCAAGCATTTTATCCGTACTCCTGATGATGCATGGTTACTCACCACTGCGAT
CCCCGGAAAAACAGCATTCCAGGTATTAGAAGAATATCCTGATTCAGGTGAAAATATTGTTGATGCGCTG
GCAGTGTTCCTGCGCCGGTTGCATTCGATTCCTGTTTGTAATTGTCCTTTTAACAGCGATCGCGTATTTC
GTCTCGCTCAGGCGCAATCACGAATGAATAACGGTTTGGTTGATGCGAGTGATTTTGATGACGAGCGTAA
TGGCTGGCCTGTTGAACAAGTCTGGAAAGAAATGCATAAACTTTTGCCATTCTCACCGGATTCAGTCGTC
ACTCATGGTGATTTCTCACTTGATAACCTTATTTTTGACGAGGGGAAATTAATAGGTTGTATTGATGTTG
GACGAGTCGGAATCGCAGACCGATACCAGGATCTTGCCATCCTATGGAACTGCCTCGGTGAGTTTTCTCC
TTCATTACAGAAACGGCTTTTTCAAAAATATGGTATTGATAATCCTGATATGAATAAATTGCAGTTTCAT
TTGATGCTCGATGAGTTTTTCTAATCAGAATTGGTTAATTGGTTGTAACACTGGCAGAGCATTACGCTGA
CTTGACGGGACGGCGCAAGCTCATGACCAAAATCCCTTAACGTGAGTTACGCGTCGTTCCACTGAGCGTC
AGAGGTATCACTAGTATTACAGAGGTAAGTTATAACAGTCGCCTAACCC
