>Addgene plasmid #103376 | LSB-hsa-miR-25-5p | depositor partial sequence | sequence record 195802 | hsa-miR-25-5p target
CAATTGCCCAAGTCTCCGCCT
