>Addgene plasmid #103376 | LSB-hsa-miR-25-5p | addgene partial sequence | sequence record 210802 | mKate2-F 5'-ACCCGCTAAGAACCTCAAGA-3'
GACAAAGAGACATACGTCGAGCAGCACGAGGTGGCTGTGGCCAGATACTGCGACCTCCCTAGCAAACTGG
GGCACAAACTTAATTGAGAATTCTACCACCCAGCTTTCTTGTACAAAGTGGTACGTCTCAAGACCAGAGG
TCTCTGCTTCGTGGTGTCAATTGCCCAAGTCTCCGCCTCAATTGCCCAAGTCTCCGCCTCAATTGCCCAA
GTCTCCGCCTCAATTGCCCAAGTCTCCGCCTCAACCAGAAGAGACCTGTGCTTCACTCCTCAGGTGCAGG
CTGCCTATCAGAAGGTGGTGGCTGGTGTGGCCAATGCCCTGGCTCACAAATACCACTGAGATCTTTTTCC
CTCTGCCAAAAATTATGGGGACATCATGAAGCCCCTTGAGCATCTGACTTCTGGCTAATAAAGGAAATTT
ATTTTCATTGCAATAGTGTGTTGGAATTTTTTGTGTCTCTCACTCGGAAGGACATATGGGAGGGCAAATC
ATTTAAAACATCAGAATGAGTATTTGGTTTAGAGTTTGGCAACATATGCCCATATGCTGGCTGCCATGAA
CAAAGGTTGGCTATAAAGAGGTCATCAGTATATGAAACAGCCCCC
